>Addgene plasmid #193796 | pAAV-CAG-miniSOG-T2A-dTomato | addgene full sequence | sequence record 382625 | Addgene Partial NGS Result
AGCGCCCAATACGCAAACCGCCTCTCCCCGCGCGTTGGCCGATTCATTAATGCAGCTGCGCGCTCGCTCG
CTCACTGAGGCCGCCCGGGCAAAGCCCGGGCGTCGGGCGACCTTTGGTCGCCCGGCCTCAGTGAGCGAGC
GAGCGCGCAGAGAGGGAGTGGCCAACTCCATCACTAGGGGTTCCTTGTAGTTAATGATTAACCCGCCATG
CTACTTATCTACGTAGCCATGCTCTAGGAAGATCGTACCATTGACGTCAATAATGACGTATGTTCCCATA
GTAACGCCAATAGGGACTTTCCATTGACGTCAATGGGTGGAGTATTTACGGTAAACTGCCCACTTGGCAG
TACATCAAGTGTATCATATGCCAAGTACGCCCCCTATTGACGTCAATGACGGTAAATGGCCCGCCTGGCA
TTATGCCCAGTACATGACCTTATGGGACTTTCCTACTTGGCAGTACATCTACGTATTAGTCATCGCTATT
ACCATGGTCGAGGTGAGCCCCACGTTCTGCTTCACTCTCCCCATCTCCCCCCCCTCCCCACCCCCAATTT
TGTATTTATTTATTTTTTAATTATTTTGTGCAGCGATGGGGGCGGGGGGGGGGGGGGGGCGCGCGCCRGG
SGGGGSGGGGSGGGGSGRGGGGSGGGGSGGGGSGRGGCGGAGAGGTGCGGCGGCAGCCAATCAGAGCGGC
GCGCTCCGAAAGTTTCCTTTTATGGCGAGGCGGCGGCGGCGGCGGCCCTATAAAAAGCGAAGCGCGCGGC
GGGCGGGAGTCGCTGCGCGCTGCCTTCGCCCCGTGCCCCGCTCCGCCGCCGCCTCGCGCCGCCCGCCCCG
GCTCTGACTGACCGCGTTACTCCCACAGGTGAGCGGGCGGGACGGCCCTTCTCCTCCGGGCTGTAATTAG
CGCTTGGTTTAATGACGGCTTGTTTCTTTTCTGTGGCTGCGTGAAAGCCTTGAGGGGCTCCGGGAGGGCC
CTTTGTGCGGGGGGAGCGGCTCGGGGCTGTCCGCGGGGGGACGGCTGCCTTCGGGGGGGACGGGGCAGGG
CGGGGTTCGGCTTCTGGCGTGTGACCGGCGGCTCTAGAGCCTCTGCTAACCATGTTCATGCCTTCTTCTT
TTTCCTACAGCTCCTGGGCAACGTGCTGGTTATTGTGCTGTCTCATCATTTTGGCAAAGAATTGGATCCG
CCACCATGGATTACAAGGATGACGACGATAAGGGCGGAGGTGGTTCTATGGAGAAAAGTTTCGTGATAAC
TGATCCACGGCTGCCAGACAATCCCATCATCTTCGCATCCGATGGCTTCCTGGAGCTGACCGAGTATTCC
AGAGAGGAGATCCTGGGCCGCAATGGCCGCTTTCTGCAGGGACCAGAGACAGACCAGGCCACAGTGCAGA
AGATTCGCGATGCCATTAGAGATCAGCGCGAGATTACCGTGCAGCTGATAAACTACACAAAAAGCGGGAA
GAAATTCTGGAACCTCCTGCACCTCCAGCCCATGAGGGACCAGAAGGGTGAGCTCCAGTATTTCATCGGA
GTGCAGCTGGATGGATCAGGAGGAGGCTCAGGAGGAGGAAAGCTGAACCCTCCTGATGAGAGTGGCCCCG
GCTGCATGAGCTGCTGTGTGCTCTCCAGATCTGAGGGTCGGGGCTCTCTGCTCACATGTGGCGACGTCGA
GGAGAATCCCGGACCGGCCCCGGGGTCGACAATGGTGTCTAAGGGTGAGGAAGTAATTAAGGAGTTTATG
AGATTCAAAGTTAGAATGGAGGGTAGCATGAACGGGCACGAGTTTGAAATTGAAGGTGAGGGTGAAGGAA
GACCATATGAGGGCACACAAACCGCCAAGCTCAAGGTTACCAAAGGTGGCCCCCTTCCTTTCGCCTGGGA
CATCCTCAGCCCTCAATTCATGTACGGTAGCAAGGCTTACGTCAAACACCCTGCTGATATACCTGATTAC
AAAAAACTGTCATTTCCTGAAGGATTTAAGTGGGAACGAGTAATGAATTTTGAGGATGGTGGGCTGGTCA
CTGTCACGCAAGACTCCTCTCTGCAGGACGGCACCCTGATTTACAAGGTGAAGATGCGCGGAACAAATTT
TCCCCCCGATGGCCCCGTGATGCAGAAGAAGACCATGGGGTGGGAGGCCTCTACAGAACGACTGTACCCC
CGCGATGGCGTTCTTAAAGGCGAAATCCATCAGGCGCTTAAACTCAAAGATGGCGGGCACTACCTGGTTG
AGTTCAAAACTATATATATGGCCAAAAAGCCGGTTCAGCTGCCTGGCTACTACTACGTGGACACCAAGTT
GGACATCACGAGTCACAACGAGGACTACACAATCGTCGAGCAGTACGAACGCTCAGAAGGTCGGCATCAC
CTGTTCTTGTATGGCATGGATGAGCTGTATAAGTAAGCTTATCGATAATCAACCTCTGGATTACAAAATT
TGTGAAAGATTGACTGGTATTCTTAACTATGTTGCTCCTTTTACGCTATGTGGATACGCTGCTTTAATGC
CTTTGTATCATGCTATTGCTTCCCGTATGGCTTTCATTTTCTCCTCCTTGTATAAATCCTGGTTGCTGTC
TCTTTATGAGGAGTTGTGGCCCGTTGTCAGGCAACGTGGCGTGGTGTGCACTGTGTTTGCTGACGCAACC
CCCACTGGTTGGGGCATTGCCACCACCTGTCAGCTCCTTTCCGGGACTTTCGCTTTCCCCCTCCCTATTG
CCACGGCGGAACTCATCGCCGCCTGCCTTGCCCGCTGCTGGACAGGGGCTCGGCTGTTGGGCACTGACAA
TTCCGTGGTGTTGTCGGGGAAATCATCGTCCTTTCCTTGGCTGCTCGCCTGTGTTGCCACCTGGATTCTG
CGCGGGACGTCCTTCTGCTACGTCCCTTCGGCCCTCAATCCAGCGGACCTTCCTTCCCGCGGCCTGCTGC
CGGCTCTGCGGCCTCTTCCGCGTCTTCGCCTTCGCCCTCAGACGAGTCGGATCTCCCTTTGGGCCGCCTC
CCCGCATCGATACCGTCGACCCGGGCGGCCGCTTCGAGCAGACATGATAAGATACATTGATGAGTTTGGA
CAAACCACAACTAGAATGCAGTGAAAAAAATGCTTTATTTGTGAAATTTGTGATGCTATTGCTTTATTTG
TAACCATTATAAGCTGCAATAAACAAGTTAACAACAACAATTGCATTCATTTTATGTTTCAGGTTCAGGG
GGAGATGTGGGAGGTTTTTTAAAGCAAGTAAAACCTCTACAAATGTGGTAAAATCGATAAGGATCTTCCT
AGAGCATGGCTACGTAGATAAGTAGCATGGCGGGTTAATCATTAACTACAAGGAACCCCTAGTGATGGAG
TTGGCCACTCCCTCTCTGCGCGCTCGCTCGCTCACTGAGGCCGGGCGACCAAAGGTCGCCCGACGCCCGG
GCTTTGCCCGGGCGGCCTCAGTGAGCGAGCGAGCGCGCAGCTGGCGTAATAGCGAAGAGGCCCGCACCGA
TCGCCCTTCCCAACAGTTGCGCAGCCTGAATGGCGAATGGG
[124 nt withheld, positions 3542-3665]
C
[91 nt withheld, positions 3667-3757]
A
[49 nt withheld, positions 3759-3807]
CCTTTGACGTTGGAGTCCACGTTCTTT
[37 nt withheld, positions 3835-3871]
ACCCTATCTCGGTCTATTCTTTTGATTTATAAGGGATTTTGCCGATTTCGGCCTATTGGTTAAAAAATGA
GCTGATTTAACAAAAATTTAACGCGAATTTTAACAAAATATTAACGCTTACAATTTAGGTGGCACTTTTC
GGGGAAATGTGCGCGGAACCCCTATTTGTTTATTTTTCTAAATACATTCAAATATGTATCCGCTCATGAG
ACAATAACCCTGATAAATGCTTCAATAATATTGAAAAAGGAAGAGTATGAGTATTCAACATTTCCGTGTC
GCCCTTATTCCCTTTTTTGCGGCATTTTGCCTTCCTGTTTTTGCTCACCCAGAAACGCTGGTGAAAGTAA
AAGATGCTGAAGATCAGTTGGGTGCACGAGTGGGTTACATCGAACTGGATCTCAACAGCGGTAAGATCCT
TGAGAGTTTTCGCCCCGAAGAACGTTTTCCAATGATGAGCACTTTTAAAGTTCTGCTATGTGGCGCGGTA
TTATCCCGTATTGACGCCGGGCAAGAGCAACTCGGTCGCCGCATACACTATTCTCAGAATGACTTGGTTG
AGTACTCACCAGTCACAGAAAAGCATCTTACGGATGGCATGACAGTAAGAGAATTATGCAGTGCTGCCAT
AACCATGAGTGATAACACTGCGGCCAACTTACTTCTGACAACGATCGGAGGACCGAAGGAGCTAACCGCT
TTTTTGCACAACATGGGGGATCATGTAACTCGCCTTGATCGTTGGGAACCGGAGCTGAATGAAGCCATAC
CAAACGACGAGCGTGACACCACGATGCCTGTAGCAATGGCAACAACGTTGCGCAAACTATTAACTGGCGA
ACTACTTACTCTAGCTTCCCGGCAACAATTAATAGACTGGATGGAGGCGGATAAAGTTGCAGGACCACTT
CTGCGCTCGGCCCTTCCGGCTGGCTGGTTTATTGCTGATAAATCTGGAGCCGGTGAGCGTGGGTCTCGCG
GTATCATTGCAGCACTGGGGCCAGATGGTAAGCCCTCCCGTATCGTAGTTATCTACACGACGGGGAGTCA
GGCAACTATGGATGAACGAAATAGACAGATCGCTGAGATAGGTGCCTCACTGATTAAGCATTGGTAACTG
TCAGACCAAGTTTACTCATATATACTTTAGATTGATTTAAAACTTCATTTTTAATTTAAAAGGATCTAGG
TGAAGATCCTTTTTGATAATCTCATGACCAAAATCCCTTAACGTGAGTTTTCGTTCCACTGAGCGTCAGA
CCCCGTAGAAAAGATCAAAGGATCTTCTTGAGATCCTTTTTTTCTGCGCGTAATCTGCTGCTTGCAAACA
AAAAAACCACCGCTACCAGCGGTGGTTTGTTTGCCGGATCAAGAGCTACCAACTCTTTTTCCGAAGGTAA
CTGGCTTCAGCAGAGCGCAGATACCAAATACTGTTCTTCTAGTGTAGCCGTAGTTAGGCCACCACTTCAA
GAACTCTGTAGCACCGCCTACATACCTCGCTCTGCTAATCCTGTTACCAGTGGCTGCTGCCAGTGGCGAT
AAGTCGTGTCTTACCGGGTTGGACTCAAGACGATAGTTACCGGATAAGGCGCAGCGGTCGGGCTGAACGG
GGGGTTCGTGCACACAGCCCAGCTTGGAGCGAACGACCTACACCGAACTGAGATACCTACAGCGTGAGCT
ATGAGAAAGCGCCACGCTTCCCGAAGGGAGAAAGGCGGACAGGTATCCGGTAAGCGGCAGGGTCGGAACA
GGAGAGCGCACGAGGGAGCTTCCAGGGGGAAACGCCTGGTATCTTTATAGTCCTGTCGGGTTTCGCCACC
TCTGACTTGAGCGTCGATTTTTGTGATGCTCGTCAGGGGGGCGGAGCCTATGGAAAAACGCCAGCAACGC
GGCCTTTTTACGGTTCCTGGCCTTTTGCTGGCCTTTTGCTCACATGTTCTTTCCTGCGTTATCCCCTGAT
TCTGTGGATAACCGTATTACCGCCTTTGAGTGAGCTGATACCGCTCGCCGCAGCCGAACGACCGAGCGCA
GCGAGTCAGTGAGCGAGGAAGCGGAAG
Features (pLannotate 1.2.2; 20 found; start..end, strand, type, name):
      2..58      +  CDS            lacI (fragment): lac repressor; lacI; The lac repressor binds to the lac operator to inhibit transcription in E. coli. This inhibition can be relieved by adding lactose or isopropyl-β-D-thiogalactopyranoside (IPTG).
     52..185     -  repeat_region  AAV2 ITR: inverted terminal repeat of adeno-associated virus serotype 2 inverted
    248..496     +  enhancer       CMV enhancer (fragment): human cytomegalovirus immediate early enhancer
    498..775     +  promoter       chicken β-actin promoter: No description available
    776..911     +  intron         hybrid intron (fragment): hybrid between chicken β-actin (CBA) and minute virus of mice (MMV) introns (Gray et al., 2011)
   1000..1130    +  intron         chimeric intron (fragment): chimera between introns from chicken β-actin and rabbit β-globin
   1128..1190    +  CDS            HBB (fragment): HBB_LEPEU - Experimental evidence at protein level: Swiss-Prot protein existence level 1. Involved in oxygen transport from the lung to the various peripheral tissues. From Lepus europaeus (European hare).
   1199..1223    +  CDS            3xFLAG (fragment): three tandem FLAG® epitope tags
   1238..1555    +  CDS            miniSOG: miniSOG is a basic (constitutively fluorescent) cyan fluorescent protein published in 2011, derived from Arabidopsis thaliana. It requires the cofactor flavin for fluorescence.
   1580..1636    +  CDS            H-Ras (fragment): human small GTPase proto-oncoprotein
   1712..2413    +  CDS            dTomato: dTomato is a basic (constitutively fluorescent) orange fluorescent protein published in 2004, derived from Discosoma sp.. It is reported to be a somewhat slowly-maturing dimer with low acid sensitivity.
   2427..3015    +  misc_feature   WPRE: woodchuck hepatitis virus posttranscriptional regulatory element
   3058..3179    -  polyA_signal   SV40 poly(A) signal: SV40 polyadenylation signal
   3202..3270    -  CDS            large T antigen (fragment): large T antigen from SV40 (simian virus 40)
   3341..3473    +  repeat_region  AAV2 ITR (fragment): inverted terminal repeat of adeno-associated virus serotype 2 inverted
   3468..3537    +  CDS            lacZα (fragment): LacZα fragment of β-galactosidase; lacZ fragment
   3542..3970    +  rep_origin     f1 ori (sequence partly withheld): f1 bacteriophage origin of replication; arrow indicates direction of (+) strand synthesis
   4023..4127    +  promoter       AmpR promoter: bla
   4128..4988    +  CDS            AmpR: β-lactamase; bla; confers resistance to ampicillin, carbenicillin, and related antibiotics
   5159..5747    +  rep_origin     ori: high-copy-number ColE1/pMB1/pBR322/pUC origin of replication
