[The description below was written by a language model from this plasmid's Addgene catalogue record and pLannotate feature annotations shown in this document.]
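Description:
pAAV-CAG-miniSOG-T2A-dTomato is an AAV transfer plasmid that also serves as a mammalian expression vector, built on the pAAV-CAG backbone. It is maintained in E. coli through a high-copy ColE1/pUC-type origin with ampicillin selection (AmpR under its own bla promoter), and it also carries an f1 phage origin. The expression cassette lies between two AAV2 inverted terminal repeats, which are the cis elements needed for replication and packaging of the intervening DNA into recombinant AAV particles when helper functions are supplied. The record specifies a recombination-deficient strain for propagation, as is common for plasmids containing repeat-rich ITRs.

Expression is driven by the CAG promoter, annotated here as a CMV enhancer fragment, the chicken β-actin promoter and a chimeric β-actin/β-globin intron, giving strong constitutive transcription in mammalian cells. The open reading frame encodes an N-terminally FLAG-tagged miniSOG, a small flavin-binding protein engineered from an Arabidopsis thaliana domain and known as a genetically encoded photosensitizer. A T2A self-cleaving peptide and the red-orange fluorescent protein dTomato follow it, so that both proteins are produced separately from a single transcript and dTomato marks expressing cells. The T2A itself is not annotated in the feature table. The table does show a short H-Ras-like fragment between miniSOG and dTomato whose role the record does not explain; the stated purpose is cytosolic miniSOG expression. A WPRE downstream of dTomato enhances transcript stability and expression, and an SV40 polyadenylation signal terminates the message. The associated publication concerns optogenetic polymerization of electrically functional polymers to modulate neuronal excitability. The annotated sequence is labelled a partial NGS result.
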