Addgene plasmid #193796: pAAV-CAG-miniSOG-T2A-dTomato
Purpose: Expresses miniSOG in the cytosol of mammalian cells, joined by a T2A cleavage site with dTomato
Depositing lab: Xiao Wang. Depositing organization: Broad Institute. Publication: Optogenetic polymerization and assembly of electrically functional polymers for modulation of single-neuron excitability. Sessler CD, Zhou Y, Wang W, Hartley ND, Fu Z, Graykowski D, Sheng M, Wang X, Liu J. Sci Adv. 2022 Dec 9;8(49):eade1136. doi: 10.1126/sciadv.ade1136. Epub 2022 Dec 7. PubMed 36475786.
Backbone
  Vector backbone: pAAV-CAG
  Backbone manufacturer: Addgene 51902
  Backbone size w/o insert (bp): 5000
  Modifications to backbone: None
  Vector type: Mammalian Expression, AAV
Growth in bacteria
  Bacterial resistance: Ampicillin, 100 μg/mL
  Growth temperature: 30°C
  Growth strain: NEB Stable
  Copy number: Unknown
Gene/Insert
  Gene/Insert name: miniSOG
  Species: Synthetic
  Insert size (bp): 318
  Promoter: CAG
  Tag / fusion protein: Flag tag (N terminal on insert)
  Cloning method: Gibson Cloning
  Sequencing primers: 5′ gcaacgtgctggttattgtg
Resource information
  A portion of this plasmid was derived from a plasmid made by: Addgene 50970
Terms and licenses: Academic/Nonprofit Terms; Industry Terms: Not Available to Industry
How to cite: pAAV-CAG-miniSOG-T2A-dTomato was a gift from Xiao Wang (Addgene plasmid # 193796 ; http://n2t.net/addgene:193796 ; RRID:Addgene_193796)
